>Addgene plasmid #180437 | Px330-EGFP-LRRK2-CRISPR/Cas9 | depositor full sequence | sequence record 350706 | Full Sequence
GAGGGCCTATTTCCCATGATTCCTTCATATTTGCATATACGATACAAGGCTGTTAGAGAGATAATTGGAA
TTAATTTGACTGTAAACACAAAGATATTAGTACAAAATACGTGACGTAGAAAGTAATAATTTCTTGGGTA
GTTTGCAGTTTTAAAATTATGTTTTAAAATGGACTATCATATGCTTACCGTAACTTGAAAGTATTTCGAT
TTCTTGGCTTTATATATCTTGTGGAAAGGACGAAACACCGATTGCAAAGATTGCTGACTAGTTTTAGAGC
TAGAAATAGCAAGTTAAAATAAGGCTAGTCCGTTATCAACTTGAAAAAGTGGCACCGAGTCGGTGCTTTT
TTGTTTTAGAGCTAGAAATAGCAAGTTAAAATAAGGCTAGTCCGTAGCGCGTGCGCCAATTCTGCAGACA
AATGGCTCTAGAGGTACCCGTTACATAACTTACGGTAAATGGCCCGCCTGGCTGACCGCCCAACGACCCC
CGCCCATTGACGTCAATAATGACGTATGTTCCCATAGTAACGCCAATAGGGACTTTCCATTGACGTCAAT
GGGTGGAGTATTTACGGTAAACTGCCCACTTGGCAGTACATCAAGTGTATCATATGCCAAGTACGCCCCC
TATTGACGTCAATGACGGTAAATGGCCCGCCTGGCATTATGCCCAGTACATGACCTTATGGGACTTTCCT
ACTTGGCAGTACATCTACGTATTAGTCATCGCTATTACCATGGTCGAGGTGAGCCCCACGTTCTGCTTCA
CTCTCCCCATCTCCCCCCCCTCCCCACCCCCAATTTTGTATTTATTTATTTTTTAATTATTTTGTGCAGC
GATGGGGGCGGGGGGGGGGGGGGGGCGCGCGCCAGGCGGGGCGGGGCGGGGCGAGGGGCGGGGCGGGGCG
AGGCGGAGAGGTGCGGCGGCAGCCAATCAGAGCGGCGCGCTCCGAAAGTTTCCTTTTATGGCGAGGCGGC
GGCGGCGGCGGCCCTATAAAAAGCGAAGCGCGCGGCGGGCGGGAGTCGCTGCGACGCTGCCTTCGCCCCG
TGCCCCGCTCCGCCGCCGCCTCGCGCCGCCCGCCCCGGCTCTGACTGACCGCGTTACTCCCACAGGTGAG
CGGGCGGGACGGCCCTTCTCCTCCGGGCTGTAATTAGCTGAGCAAGAGGTAAGGGTTTAAGGGATGGTTG
GTTGGTGGGGTATTAATGTTTAATTACCTGGAGCACCTGCCTGAAATCACTTTTTTTCAGGTTGGACCGG
TGCCACCATGGACTATAAGGACCACGACGGAGACTACAAGGATCATGATATTGATTACAAAGACGATGAC
GATAAGATGGCCCCAAAGAAGAAGCGGAAGGTCGGTATCCACGGAGTCCCAGCAGCCGACAAGAAGTACA
GCATCGGCCTGGACATCGGCACCAACTCTGTGGGCTGGGCCGTGATCACCGACGAGTACAAGGTGCCCAG
CAAGAAATTCAAGGTGCTGGGCAACACCGACCGGCACAGCATCAAGAAGAACCTGATCGGAGCCCTGCTG
TTCGACAGCGGCGAAACAGCCGAGGCCACCCGGCTGAAGAGAACCGCCAGAAGAAGATACACCAGACGGA
AGAACCGGATCTGCTATCTGCAAGAGATCTTCAGCAACGAGATGGCCAAGGTGGACGACAGCTTCTTCCA
CAGACTGGAAGAGTCCTTCCTGGTGGAAGAGGATAAGAAGCACGAGCGGCACCCCATCTTCGGCAACATC
GTGGACGAGGTGGCCTACCACGAGAAGTACCCCACCATCTACCACCTGAGAAAGAAACTGGTGGACAGCA
CCGACAAGGCCGACCTGCGGCTGATCTATCTGGCCCTGGCCCACATGATCAAGTTCCGGGGCCACTTCCT
GATCGAGGGCGACCTGAACCCCGACAACAGCGACGTGGACAAGCTGTTCATCCAGCTGGTGCAGACCTAC
AACCAGCTGTTCGAGGAAAACCCCATCAACGCCAGCGGCGTGGACGCCAAGGCCATCCTGTCTGCCAGAC
TGAGCAAGAGCAGACGGCTGGAAAATCTGATCGCCCAGCTGCCCGGCGAGAAGAAGAATGGCCTGTTCGG
CAACCTGATTGCCCTGAGCCTGGGCCTGACCCCCAACTTCAAGAGCAACTTCGACCTGGCCGAGGATGCC
AAACTGCAGCTGAGCAAGGACACCTACGACGACGACCTGGACAACCTGCTGGCCCAGATCGGCGACCAGT
ACGCCGACCTGTTTCTGGCCGCCAAGAACCTGTCCGACGCCATCCTGCTGAGCGACATCCTGAGAGTGAA
CACCGAGATCACCAAGGCCCCCCTGAGCGCCTCTATGATCAAGAGATACGACGAGCACCACCAGGACCTG
ACCCTGCTGAAAGCTCTCGTGCGGCAGCAGCTGCCTGAGAAGTACAAAGAGATTTTCTTCGACCAGAGCA
AGAACGGCTACGCCGGCTACATTGACGGCGGAGCCAGCCAGGAAGAGTTCTACAAGTTCATCAAGCCCAT
CCTGGAAAAGATGGACGGCACCGAGGAACTGCTCGTGAAGCTGAACAGAGAGGACCTGCTGCGGAAGCAG
CGGACCTTCGACAACGGCAGCATCCCCCACCAGATCCACCTGGGAGAGCTGCACGCCATTCTGCGGCGGC
AGGAAGATTTTTACCCATTCCTGAAGGACAACCGGGAAAAGATCGAGAAGATCCTGACCTTCCGCATCCC
CTACTACGTGGGCCCTCTGGCCAGGGGAAACAGCAGATTCGCCTGGATGACCAGAAAGAGCGAGGAAACC
ATCACCCCCTGGAACTTCGAGGAAGTGGTGGACAAGGGCGCTTCCGCCCAGAGCTTCATCGAGCGGATGA
CCAACTTCGATAAGAACCTGCCCAACGAGAAGGTGCTGCCCAAGCACAGCCTGCTGTACGAGTACTTCAC
CGTGTATAACGAGCTGACCAAAGTGAAATACGTGACCGAGGGAATGAGAAAGCCCGCCTTCCTGAGCGGC
GAGCAGAAAAAGGCCATCGTGGACCTGCTGTTCAAGACCAACCGGAAAGTGACCGTGAAGCAGCTGAAAG
AGGACTACTTCAAGAAAATCGAGTGCTTCGACTCCGTGGAAATCTCCGGCGTGGAAGATCGGTTCAACGC
CTCCCTGGGCACATACCACGATCTGCTGAAAATTATCAAGGACAAGGACTTCCTGGACAATGAGGAAAAC
GAGGACATTCTGGAAGATATCGTGCTGACCCTGACACTGTTTGAGGACAGAGAGATGATCGAGGAACGGC
TGAAAACCTATGCCCACCTGTTCGACGACAAAGTGATGAAGCAGCTGAAGCGGCGGAGATACACCGGCTG
GGGCAGGCTGAGCCGGAAGCTGATCAACGGCATCCGGGACAAGCAGTCCGGCAAGACAATCCTGGATTTC
CTGAAGTCCGACGGCTTCGCCAACAGAAACTTCATGCAGCTGATCCACGACGACAGCCTGACCTTTAAAG
AGGACATCCAGAAAGCCCAGGTGTCCGGCCAGGGCGATAGCCTGCACGAGCACATTGCCAATCTGGCCGG
CAGCCCCGCCATTAAGAAGGGCATCCTGCAGACAGTGAAGGTGGTGGACGAGCTCGTGAAAGTGATGGGC
CGGCACAAGCCCGAGAACATCGTGATCGAAATGGCCAGAGAGAACCAGACCACCCAGAAGGGACAGAAGA
ACAGCCGCGAGAGAATGAAGCGGATCGAAGAGGGCATCAAAGAGCTGGGCAGCCAGATCCTGAAAGAACA
CCCCGTGGAAAACACCCAGCTGCAGAACGAGAAGCTGTACCTGTACTACCTGCAGAATGGGCGGGATATG
TACGTGGACCAGGAACTGGACATCAACCGGCTGTCCGACTACGATGTGGACCATATCGTGCCTCAGAGCT
TTCTGAAGGACGACTCCATCGACAACAAGGTGCTGACCAGAAGCGACAAGAACCGGGGCAAGAGCGACAA
CGTGCCCTCCGAAGAGGTCGTGAAGAAGATGAAGAACTACTGGCGGCAGCTGCTGAACGCCAAGCTGATT
ACCCAGAGAAAGTTCGACAATCTGACCAAGGCCGAGAGAGGCGGCCTGAGCGAACTGGATAAGGCCGGCT
TCATCAAGAGACAGCTGGTGGAAACCCGGCAGATCACAAAGCACGTGGCACAGATCCTGGACTCCCGGAT
GAACACTAAGTACGACGAGAATGACAAGCTGATCCGGGAAGTGAAAGTGATCACCCTGAAGTCCAAGCTG
GTGTCCGATTTCCGGAAGGATTTCCAGTTTTACAAAGTGCGCGAGATCAACAACTACCACCACGCCCACG
ACGCCTACCTGAACGCCGTCGTGGGAACCGCCCTGATCAAAAAGTACCCTAAGCTGGAAAGCGAGTTCGT
GTACGGCGACTACAAGGTGTACGACGTGCGGAAGATGATCGCCAAGAGCGAGCAGGAAATCGGCAAGGCT
ACCGCCAAGTACTTCTTCTACAGCAACATCATGAACTTTTTCAAGACCGAGATTACCCTGGCCAACGGCG
AGATCCGGAAGCGGCCTCTGATCGAGACAAACGGCGAAACCGGGGAGATCGTGTGGGATAAGGGCCGGGA
TTTTGCCACCGTGCGGAAAGTGCTGAGCATGCCCCAAGTGAATATCGTGAAAAAGACCGAGGTGCAGACA
GGCGGCTTCAGCAAAGAGTCTATCCTGCCCAAGAGGAACAGCGATAAGCTGATCGCCAGAAAGAAGGACT
GGGACCCTAAGAAGTACGGCGGCTTCGACAGCCCCACCGTGGCCTATTCTGTGCTGGTGGTGGCCAAAGT
GGAAAAGGGCAAGTCCAAGAAACTGAAGAGTGTGAAAGAGCTGCTGGGGATCACCATCATGGAAAGAAGC
AGCTTCGAGAAGAATCCCATCGACTTTCTGGAAGCCAAGGGCTACAAAGAAGTGAAAAAGGACCTGATCA
TCAAGCTGCCTAAGTACTCCCTGTTCGAGCTGGAAAACGGCCGGAAGAGAATGCTGGCCTCTGCCGGCGA
ACTGCAGAAGGGAAACGAACTGGCCCTGCCCTCCAAATATGTGAACTTCCTGTACCTGGCCAGCCACTAT
GAGAAGCTGAAGGGCTCCCCCGAGGATAATGAGCAGAAACAGCTGTTTGTGGAACAGCACAAGCACTACC
TGGACGAGATCATCGAGCAGATCAGCGAGTTCTCCAAGAGAGTGATCCTGGCCGACGCTAATCTGGACAA
AGTGCTGTCCGCCTACAACAAGCACCGGGATAAGCCCATCAGAGAGCAGGCCGAGAATATCATCCACCTG
TTTACCCTGACCAATCTGGGAGCCCCTGCCGCCTTCAAGTACTTTGACACCACCATCGACCGGAAGAGGT
ACACCAGCACCAAAGAGGTGCTGGACGCCACCCTGATCCACCAGAGCATCACCGGCCTGTACGAGACACG
GATCGACCTGTCTCAGCTGGGAGGCGACAAAAGGCCGGCGGCCACGAAAAAGGCCGGCCAGGCAAAAAAG
AAAAAGTAAGAATTCCTAGAGCTCGCTGATCAGCCTCGACTGTGCCTTCTAGTTGCCAGCCATCTGTTGT
TTGCCCCTCCCCCGTGCCTTCCTTGACCCTGGAAGGTGCCACTCCCACTGTCCTTTCCTAATAAAATGAG
GAAATTGCATCGCATTGTCTGAGTAGGTGTCATTCTATTCTGGGGGGTGGGGTGGGGCAGGACAGCAAGG
GGGAGGATTGGGAAGAGAATAGCAGGCATGCTGGGGAGCGGCCGCTAGTTATTAATAGTAATCAATTACG
GGGTCATTAGTTCATAGCCCATATATGGAGTTCCGCGTTACATAACTTACGGTAAATGGCCCGCCTGGCT
GACCGCCCAACGACCCCCGCCCATTGACGTCAATAATGACGTATGTTCCCATAGTAACGCCAATAGGGAC
TTTCCATTGACGTCAATGGGTGGAGTATTTACGGTAAACTGCCCACTTGGCAGTACATCAAGTGTATCAT
ATGCCAAGTACGCCCCCTATTGACGTCAATGACGGTAAATGGCCCGCCTGGCATTATGCCCAGTACATGA
CCTTATGGGACTTTCCTACTTGGCAGTACATCTACGTATTAGTCATCGCTATTACCATGGTGATGCGGTT
TTGGCAGTACATCAATGGGCGTGGATAGCGGTTTGACTCACGGGGATTTCCAAGTCTCCACCCCATTGAC
GTCAATGGGAGTTTGTTTTGGCACCAAAATCAACGGGACTTTCCAAAATGTCGTAACAACTCCGCCCCAT
TGACGCAAATGGGCGGTAGGCGTGTACGGTGGGAGGTCTATATAAGCAGAGCTGGTTTAGTGAACCGTCA
GATCCGCTAGCATGGTGAGCAAGGGCGAGGAGCTGTTCACCGGGGTGGTGCCCATCCTGGTCGAGCTGGA
CGGCGACGTAAACGGCCACAAGTTCAGCGTGTCCGGCGAGGGCGAGGGCGATGCCACCTACGGCAAGCTG
ACCCTGAAGTTCATCTGCACCACCGGCAAGCTGCCCGTGCCCTGGCCCACCCTCGTGACCACCCTGACCT
ACGGCGTGCAGTGCTTCAGCCGCTACCCCGACCACATGAAGCAGCACGACTTCTTCAAGTCCGCCATGCC
CGAAGGCTACGTCCAGGAGCGCACCATCTTCTTCAAGGACGACGGCAACTACAAGACCCGCGCCGAGGTG
AAGTTCGAGGGCGACACCCTGGTGAACCGCATCGAGCTGAAGGGCATCGACTTCAAGGAGGACGGCAACA
TCCTGGGGCACAAGCTGGAGTACAACTACAACAGCCACAACGTCTATATCATGGCCGACAAGCAGAAGAA
CGGCATCAAGGTGAACTTCAAGATCCGCCACAACATCGAGGACGGCAGCGTGCAGCTCGCCGACCACTAC
CAGCAGAACACCCCCATCGGCGACGGCCCCGTGCTGCTGCCCGACAACCACTACCTGAGCACCCAGTCCG
CCCTGAGCAAAGACCCCAACGAGAAGCGCGATCACATGGTCCTGCTGGAGTTCGTGACCGCCGCCGGGAT
CACTCTCGGCATGGACGAGCTGTACAAGTAAGGATCCGGGATGCAGAAATTGATGATCTATTAAACAATA
AAGATGTCCACTAAAATGGAAGTTTTTCCTGTCATACTTTGTTAAGAAGGGTGAGAACAGAGTACCTACA
TTTTGAATGGAAGGATTGGAGCTACGGGGGTGGGGGTGGGGTGGGATTAGATAAATGCCTGCTCTTTACT
GAAGGCTCTTTACTATTGCTTTATGATAATGTTTCATAGTTGGATATCATAATTTAAACAAGCAAAACCA
AATTAAGGGCCAGCTCATTCCTCCCACTCATGATCTATAGATCTATAGATCTCTCGTGGGATCATTGTTT
TTCTCTTGATTCCCACTTTGTGGTTCTAAGTACTGTGGTTTCCAAATGTGTCAGTTTCATAGCCTGAAGA
ACGAGATCAGCAGCCTCTGTTCCACATACACTTCATTCTCAGTATTGTTTTGCCAAGTTCTAATTCCATC
AGAAGCTGGTCGACCTGCAGGGGCGCCTGATGCGGTATTTTCTCCTTACGCATCTGTGCGGTATTTCACA
CCGCATA
[142 nt withheld, positions 7638-7779]
C
[141 nt withheld, positions 7781-7921]
CCTTTGACGTTGGAGTCCACGTTCTTT
[37 nt withheld, positions 7949-7985]
ACCCTATCTCGGGCTATTCTTTTGATTTATAAGGGATTTTGCCGATTTCGGCCTATTGGTTAAAAAATGA
GCTGATTTAACAAAAATTTAACGCGAATTTTAACAAAATATTAACGTTTACAATTTTATGGTGCACTCTC
AGTACAATCTGCTCTGATGCCGCATAGTTAAGCCAGCCCCGACACCCGCCAACACCCGCTGACGCGCCCT
GACGGGCTTGTCTGCTCCCGGCATCCGCTTACAGACAAGCTGTGACCGTCTCCGGGAGCTGCATGTGTCA
GAGGTTTTCACCGTCATCACCGAAACGCGCGAGACGAAAGGGCCTCGTGATACGCCTATTTTTATAGGTT
AATGTCATGATAATAATGGTTTCTTAGACGTCAGGTGGCACTTTTCGGGGAAATGTGCGCGGAACCCCTA
TTTGTTTATTTTTCTAAATACATTCAAATATGTATCCGCTCATGAGACAATAACCCTGATAAATGCTTCA
ATAATATTGAAAAAGGAAGAGTATGAGTATTCAACATTTCCGTGTCGCCCTTATTCCCTTTTTTGCGGCA
TTTTGCCTTCCTGTTTTTGCTCACCCAGAAACGCTGGTGAAAGTAAAAGATGCTGAAGATCAGTTGGGTG
CACGAGTGGGTTACATCGAACTGGATCTCAACAGCGGTAAGATCCTTGAGAGTTTTCGCCCCGAAGAACG
TTTTCCAATGATGAGCACTTTTAAAGTTCTGCTATGTGGCGCGGTATTATCCCGTATTGACGCCGGGCAA
GAGCAACTCGGTCGCCGCATACACTATTCTCAGAATGACTTGGTTGAGTACTCACCAGTCACAGAAAAGC
ATCTTACGGATGGCATGACAGTAAGAGAATTATGCAGTGCTGCCATAACCATGAGTGATAACACTGCGGC
CAACTTACTTCTGACAACGATCGGAGGACCGAAGGAGCTAACCGCTTTTTTGCACAACATGGGGGATCAT
GTAACTCGCCTTGATCGTTGGGAACCGGAGCTGAATGAAGCCATACCAAACGACGAGCGTGACACCACGA
TGCCTGTAGCAATGGCAACAACGTTGCGCAAACTATTAACTGGCGAACTACTTACTCTAGCTTCCCGGCA
ACAATTAATAGACTGGATGGAGGCGGATAAAGTTGCAGGACCACTTCTGCGCTCGGCCCTTCCGGCTGGC
TGGTTTATTGCTGATAAATCTGGAGCCGGTGAGCGTGGAAGCCGCGGTATCATTGCAGCACTGGGGCCAG
ATGGTAAGCCCTCCCGTATCGTAGTTATCTACACGACGGGGAGTCAGGCAACTATGGATGAACGAAATAG
ACAGATCGCTGAGATAGGTGCCTCACTGATTAAGCATTGGTAACTGTCAGACCAAGTTTACTCATATATA
CTTTAGATTGATTTAAAACTTCATTTTTAATTTAAAAGGATCTAGGTGAAGATCCTTTTTGATAATCTCA
TGACCAAAATCCCTTAACGTGAGTTTTCGTTCCACTGAGCGTCAGACCCCGTAGAAAAGATCAAAGGATC
TTCTTGAGATCCTTTTTTTCTGCGCGTAATCTGCTGCTTGCAAACAAAAAAACCACCGCTACCAGCGGTG
GTTTGTTTGCCGGATCAAGAGCTACCAACTCTTTTTCCGAAGGTAACTGGCTTCAGCAGAGCGCAGATAC
CAAATACTGTCCTTCTAGTGTAGCCGTAGTTAGGCCACCACTTCAAGAACTCTGTAGCACCGCCTACATA
CCTCGCTCTGCTAATCCTGTTACCAGTGGCTGCTGCCAGTGGCGATAAGTCGTGTCTTACCGGGTTGGAC
TCAAGACGATAGTTACCGGATAAGGCGCAGCGGTCGGGCTGAACGGGGGGTTCGTGCACACAGCCCAGCT
TGGAGCGAACGACCTACACCGAACTGAGATACCTACAGCGTGAGCTATGAGAAAGCGCCACGCTTCCCGA
AGGGAGAAAGGCGGACAGGTATCCGGTAAGCGGCAGGGTCGGAACAGGAGAGCGCACGAGGGAGCTTCCA
GGGGGAAACGCCTGGTATCTTTATAGTCCTGTCGGGTTTCGCCACCTCTGACTTGAGCGTCGATTTTTGT
GATGCTCGTCAGGGGGGCGGAGCCTATGGAAAAACGCCAGCAACGCGGCCTTTTTACGGTTCCTGGCCTT
TTGCTGGCCTTTTGCTCACATGT
Features (pLannotate 1.2.2; 21 found; start..end, strand, type, name):
      1..241     +  promoter       U6 promoter: RNA polymerase III promoter for human U6 snRNA
    271..346     +  misc_RNA       gRNA scaffold: guide RNA scaffold for the Streptococcus pyogenes CRISPR/Cas9 system
    353..395     +  misc_RNA       gRNA scaffold (fragment): guide RNA scaffold for the Streptococcus pyogenes CRISPR/Cas9 system
    439..742     +  enhancer       CMV enhancer: human cytomegalovirus immediate early enhancer
    744..1021    +  promoter       chicken β-actin promoter: No description available
   1022..1250    +  intron         hybrid intron: hybrid between chicken β-actin (CBA) and minute virus of mice (MMV) introns (Gray et al., 2011)
   1388..3103    +  CDS            Cas9(N): N-terminal portion of Streptococcus pyogenes Cas9 (Zetsche et al., 2015)
   2990..5488    +  CDS            Cas9(C): C-terminal portion of Streptococcus pyogenes Cas9 (Zetsche et al., 2015)
   5489..5536    +  CDS            nucleoplasmin NLS: bipartite nuclear localization signal from nucleoplasmin
   5570..5681    +  polyA_signal   bGH poly(A) signal: bovine growth hormone polyadenylation signal
   5846..6149    +  enhancer       CMV enhancer: human cytomegalovirus immediate early enhancer
   6150..6353    +  promoter       CMV promoter: human cytomegalovirus (CMV) immediate early promoter
   6382..7101    +  CDS            EGFP: the original enhanced GFP (Yang et al., 1996) mammalian codon-optimized
   7112..7564    +  polyA_signal   PGK poly(A) signal: mouse phosphoglycerate kinase 1 polyadenylation signal
   7586..7637    -  misc_feature   bom (fragment): basis of mobility region from pBR322
   7656..8036    +  rep_origin     M13 ori (sequence partly withheld): M13 bacteriophage origin of replication; arrow indicates direction of (+) strand synthesis
   8112..8161    -  misc_feature   bom (fragment): basis of mobility region from pBR322
   8263..8298    -  CDS            rop (fragment): Rop protein, which maintains plasmids at low copy number; rop
   8393..8497    +  promoter       AmpR promoter: bla
   8498..9358    +  CDS            AmpR: β-lactamase; bla; confers resistance to ampicillin, carbenicillin, and related antibiotics
   9529..10117   +  rep_origin     ori: high-copy-number ColE1/pMB1/pBR322/pUC origin of replication
