>Addgene plasmid #180437 | Px330-EGFP-LRRK2-CRISPR/Cas9 | addgene full sequence | sequence record 355854 | Addgene NGS Result
TATTTCCCATGATTCCTTCATATTTGCATATACGATACAAGGCTGTTAGAGAGATAATTGGAATTAATTT
GACTGTAAACACAAAGATATTAGTACAAAATACGTGACGTAGAAAGTAATAATTTCTTGGGTAGTTTGCA
GTTTTAAAATTATGTTTTAAAATGGACTATCATATGCTTACCGTAACTTGAAAGTATTTCGATTTCTTGG
CTTTATATATCTTGTGGAAAGGACGAAACACCGATTGCAAAGATTGCTGACTAGTTTTAGAGCTAGAAAT
AGCAAGTTAAAATAAGGCTAGTCCGTTATCAACTTGAAAAAGTGGCACCGAGTCGGTGCTTTTTTGTTTT
AGAGCTAGAAATAGCAAGTTAAAATAAGGCTAGTCCGTTTTTAGCGCGTGCGCCAATTCTGCAGACAAAT
GGCTCTAGAGGTACCCGTTACATAACTTACGGTAAATGGCCCGCCTGGCTGACCGCCCAACGACCCCCGC
CCATTGACGTCAATAGTAACGCCAATAGGGACTTTCCATTGACGTCAATGGGTGGAGTATTTACGGTAAA
CTGCCCACTTGGCAGTACATCAAGTGTATCATATGCCAAGTACGCCCCCTATTGACGTCAATGACGGTAA
ATGGCCCGCCTGGCATTGTGCCCAGTACATGACCTTATGGGACTTTCCTACTTGGCAGTACATCTACGTA
TTAGTCATCGCTATTACCATGGTCGAGGTGAGCCCCACGTTCTGCTTCACTCTCCCCATCTCCCCCCCCT
CCCCACCCCCAATTTTGTATTTATTTATTTTTTAATTATTTTGTGCAGCGATGGGGGCGGGGGGGGGGGC
GAGGCGGAGAGGTGCGGCGGCAGCCAATCAGAGCGGCGCGCTCCGAAAGTTTCCTTTTATGGCGAGGCGG
CGGCGGCGGCGGCCCTATAAAAAGCGAAGCGCGCGGCGGGCGGGAGTCGCTGCGCGCTGCCTTCGCCCCG
TGCCCCGCTCCGCCGCCGCCTCGCGCCGCCCGCCCCGGCTCTGACTGACCGCGTTACTCCCACAGGTGAG
CGGGCGGGACGGCCCTTCTCCTCCGGGCTGTAATTAGCTGAGCAAGAGGTAAGGGTTTAAGGGATGGTTG
GTTGGTGGGGTATTAATGTTTAATTACCTGGAGCACCTGCCTGAAATCACTTTTTTTCAGGTTGGACCGG
TGCCACCATGGACTATAAGGACCACGACGGAGACTACAAGGATCATGATATTGATTACAAAGACGATGAC
GATAAGATGGCCCCAAAGAAGAAGCGGAAGGTCGGTATCCACGGAGTCCCAGCAGCCGACAAGAAGTACA
GCATCGGCCTGGACATCGGCACCAACTCTGTGGGCTGGGCCGTGATCACCGACGAGTACAAGGTGCCCAG
CAAGAAATTCAAGGTGCTGGGCAACACCGACCGGCACAGCATCAAGAAGAACCTGATCGGAGCCCTGCTG
TTCGACAGCGGCGAAACAGCCGAGGCCACCCGGCTGAAGAGAACCGCCAGAAGAAGATACACCAGACGGA
AGAACCGGATCTGCTATCTGCAAGAGATCTTCAGCAACGAGATGGCCAAGGTGGACGACAGCTTCTTCCA
CAGACTGGAAGAGTCCTTCCTGGTGGAAGAGGATAAGAAGCACGAGCGGCACCCCATCTTCGGCAACATC
GTGGACGAGGTGGCCTACCACGAGAAGTACCCCACCATCTACCACCTGAGAAAGAAACTGGTGGACAGCA
CCGACAAGGCCGACCTGCGGCTGATCTATCTGGCCCTGGCCCACATGATCAAGTTCCGGGGCCACTTCCT
GATCGAGGGCGACCTGAACCCCGACAACAGCGACGTGGACAAGCTGTTCATCCAGCTGGTGCAGACCTAC
AACCAGCTGTTCGAGGAAAACCCCATCAACGCCAGCGGCGTGGACGCCAAGGCCATCCTGTCTGCCAGAC
TGAGCAAGAGCAGACGGCTGGAAAATCTGATCGCCCAGCTGCCCGGCGAGAAGAAGAATGGCCTGTTCGG
AAACCTGATTGCCCTGAGCCTGGGCCTGACCCCCAACTTCAAGAGCAACTTCGACCTGGCCGAGGATGCC
AAACTGCAGCTGAGCAAGGACACCTACGACGACGACCTGGACAACCTGCTGGCCCAGATCGGCGACCAGT
ACGCCGACCTGTTTCTGGCCGCCAAGAACCTGTCCGACGCCATCCTGCTGAGCGACATCCTGAGAGTGAA
CACCGAGATCACCAAGGCCCCCCTGAGCGCCTCTATGATCAAGAGATACGACGAGCACCACCAGGACCTG
ACCCTGCTGAAAGCTCTCGTGCGGCAGCAGCTGCCTGAGAAGTACAAAGAGATTTTCTTCGACCAGAGCA
AGAACGGCTACGCCGGCTACATTGACGGCGGAGCCAGCCAGGAAGAGTTCTACAAGTTCATCAAGCCCAT
CCTGGAAAAGATGGACGGCACCGAGGAACTGCTCGTGAAGCTGAACAGAGAGGACCTGCTGCGGAAGCAG
CGGACCTTCGACAACGGCAGCATCCCCCACCAGATCCACCTGGGAGAGCTGCACGCCATTCTGCGGCGGC
AGGAAGATTTTTACCCATTCCTGAAGGACAACCGGGAAAAGATCGAGAAGATCCTGACCTTCCGCATCCC
CTACTACGTGGGCCCTCTGGCCAGGGGAAACAGCAGATTCGCCTGGATGACCAGAAAGAGCGAGGAAACC
ATCACCCCCTGGAACTTCGAGGAAGTGGTGGACAAGGGCGCTTCCGCCCAGAGCTTCATCGAGCGGATGA
CCAACTTCGATAAGAACCTGCCCAACGAGAAGGTGCTGCCCAAGCACAGCCTGCTGTACGAGTACTTCAC
CGTGTATAACGAGCTGACCAAAGTGAAATACGTGACCGAGGGAATGAGAAAGCCCGCCTTCCTGAGCGGC
GAGCAGAAAAAGGCCATCGTGGACCTGCTGTTCAAGACCAACCGGAAAGTGACCGTGAAGCAGCTGAAAG
AGGACTACTTCAAGAAAATCGAGTGCTTCGACTCCGTGGAAATCTCCGGCGTGGAAGATCGGTTCAACGC
CTCCCTGGGCACATACCACGATCTGCTGAAAATTATCAAGGACAAGGACTTCCTGGACAATGAGGAAAAC
GAGGACATTCTGGAAGATATCGTGCTGACCCTGACACTGTTTGAGGACAGAGAGATGATCGAGGAACGGC
TGAAAACCTATGCCCACCTGTTCGACGACAAAGTGATGAAGCAGCTGAAGCGGCGGAGATACACCGGCTG
GGGCAGGCTGAGCCGGAAGCTGATCAACGGCATCCGGGACAAGCAGTCCGGCAAGACAATCCTGGATTTC
CTGAAGTCCGACGGCTTCGCCAACAGAAACTTCATGCAGCTGATCCACGACGACAGCCTGACCTTTAAAG
AGGACATCCAGAAAGCCCAGGTGTCCGGCCAGGGCGATAGCCTGCACGAGCACATTGCCAATCTGGCCGG
CAGCCCCGCCATTAAGAAGGGCATCCTGCAGACAGTGAAGGTGGTGGACGAGCTCGTGAAAGTGATGGGC
CGGCACAAGCCCGAGAACATCGTGATCGAAATGGCCAGAGAGAACCAGACCACCCAGAAGGGACAGAAGA
ACAGCCGCGAGAGAATGAAGCGGATCGAAGAGGGCATCAAAGAGCTGGGCAGCCAGATCCTGAAAGAACA
CCCCGTGGAAAACACCCAGCTGCAGAACGAGAAGCTGTACCTGTACTACCTGCAGAATGGGCGGGATATG
TACGTGGACCAGGAACTGGACATCAACCGGCTGTCCGACTACGATGTGGACCATATCGTGCCTCAGAGCT
TTCTGAAGGACGACTCCATCGACAACAAGGTGCTGACCAGAAGCGACAAGAACCGGGGCAAGAGCGACAA
CGTGCCCTCCGAAGAGGTCGTGAAGAAGATGAAGAACTACTGGCGGCAGCTGCTGAACGCCAAGCTGATT
ACCCAGAGAAAGTTCGACAATCTGACCAAGGCCGAGAGAGGCGGCCTGAGCGAACTGGATAAGGCCGGCT
TCATCAAGAGACAGCTGGTGGAAACCCGGCAGATCACAAAGCACGTGGCACAGATCCTGGACTCCCGGAT
GAACACTAAGTACGACGAGAATGACAAGCTGATCCGGGAAGTGAAAGTGATCACCCTGAAGTCCAAGCTG
GTGTCCGATTTCCGGAAGGATTTCCAGTTTTACAAAGTGCGCGAGATCAACAACTACCACCACGCCCACG
ACGCCTACCTGAACGCCGTCGTGGGAACCGCCCTGATCAAAAAGTACCCTAAGCTGGAAAGCGAGTTCGT
GTACGGCGACTACAAGGTGTACGACGTGCGGAAGATGATCGCCAAGAGCGAGCAGGAAATCGGCAAGGCT
ACCGCCAAGTACTTCTTCTACAGCAACATCATGAACTTTTTCAAGACCGAGATTACCCTGGCCAACGGCG
AGATCCGGAAGCGGCCTCTGATCGAGACAAACGGCGAAACCGGGGAGATCGTGTGGGATAAGGGCCGGGA
TTTTGCCACCGTGCGGAAAGTGCTGAGCATGCCCCAAGTGAATATCGTGAAAAAGACCGAGGTGCAGACA
GGCGGCTTCAGCAAAGAGTCTATCCTGCCCAAGAGGAACAGCGATAAGCTGATCGCCAGAAAGAAGGACT
GGGACCCTAAGAAGTACGGCGGCTTCGACAGCCCCACCGTGGCCTATTCTGTGCTGGTGGTGGCCAAAGT
GGAAAAGGGCAAGTCCAAGAAACTGAAGAGTGTGAAAGAGCTGCTGGGGATCACCATCATGGAAAGAAGC
AGCTTCGAGAAGAATCCCATCGACTTTCTGGAAGCCAAGGGCTACAAAGAAGTGAAAAAGGACCTGATCA
TCAAGCTGCCTAAGTACTCCCTGTTCGAGCTGGAAAACGGCCGGAAGAGAATGCTGGCCTCTGCCGGCGA
ACTGCAGAAGGGAAACGAACTGGCCCTGCCCTCCAAATATGTGAACTTCCTGTACCTGGCCAGCCACTAT
GAGAAGCTGAAGGGCTCCCCCGAGGATAATGAGCAGAAACAGCTGTTTGTGGAACAGCACAAGCACTACC
TGGACGAGATCATCGAGCAGATCAGCGAGTTCTCCAAGAGAGTGATCCTGGCCGACGCTAATCTGGACAA
AGTGCTGTCCGCCTACAACAAGCACCGGGATAAGCCCATCAGAGAGCAGGCCGAGAATATCATCCACCTG
TTTACCCTGACCAATCTGGGAGCCCCTGCCGCCTTCAAGTACTTTGACACCACCATCGACCGGAAGAGGT
ACACCAGCACCAAAGAGGTGCTGGACGCCACCCTGATCCACCAGAGCATCACCGGCCTGTACGAGACACG
GATCGACCTGTCTCAGCTGGGAGGCGACAAAAGGCCGGCGGCCACGAAAAAGGCCGGCCAGGCAAAAAAG
AAAAAGTAAGAATTCCTAGAGCTCGCTGATCAGCCTCGACTGTGCCTTCTAGTTGCCAGCCATCTGTTGT
TTGCCCCTCCCCCGTGCCTTCCTTGACCCTGGAAGGTGCCACTCCCACTGTCCTTTCCTAATAAAATGAG
GAAATTGCATCGCATTGTCTGAGTAGGTGTCATTCTATTCTGGGGGGTGGGGTGGGGCAGGACAGCAAGG
GGGAGGATTGGGAAGAGAATAGCAGGCATGCTGGGGAGCGGCCGCTAGTTATTAATAGTAATCAATTACG
GGGTCATTAGTTCATAGCCCATATATGGAGTTCCGCGTTACATAACTTACGGTAAATGGCCCGCCTGGCT
GACCGCCCAACGACCCCCGCCCATTGACGTCAATAATGACGTATGTTCCCATAGTAACGCCAATAGGGAC
TTTCCATTGACGTCAATGGGTGGAGTATTTACGGTAAACTGCCCACTTGGCAGTACATCAAGTGTATCAT
ATGCCAAGTACGCCCCCTATTGACGTCAATGACGGTAAATGGCCCGCCTGGCATTATGCCCAGTACATGA
CCTTATGGGACTTTCCTACTTGGCAGTACATCTACGTATTAGTCATCGCTATTACCATGGTGATGCGGTT
TTGGCAGTACATCAATGGGCGTGGATAGCGGTTTGACTCACGGGGATTTCCAAGTCTCCACCCCATTGAC
GTCAATGGGAGTTTGTTTTGGCACCAAAATCAACGGGACTTTCCAAAATGTCGTAACAACTCCGCCCCAT
TGACGCAAATGGGCGGTAGGCGTGTACGGTGGGAGGTCTATATAAGCAGAGCTGGTTTAGTGAACCGTCA
GATCCGCTAGCATGGTGAGCAAGGGCGAGGAGCTGTTCACCGGGGTGGTGCCCATCCTGGTCGAGCTGGA
CGGCGACGTAAACGGCCACAAGTTCAGCGTGTCCGGCGAGGGCGAGGGCGATGCCACCTACGGCAAGCTG
ACCCTGAAGTTCATCTGCACCACCGGCAAGCTGCCCGTGCCCTGGCCCACCCTCGTGACCACCCTGACCT
ACGGCGTGCAGTGCTTCAGCCGCTACCCCGACCACATGAAGCAGCACGACTTCTTCAAGTCCGCCATGCC
CGAAGGCTACGTCCAGGAGCGCACCATCTTCTTCAAGGACGACGGCAACTACAAGACCCGCGCCGAGGTG
AAGTTCGAGGGCGACACCCTGGTGAACCGCATCGAGCTGAAGGGCATCGACTTCAAGGAGGACGGCAACA
TCCTGGGGCACAAGCTGGAGTACAACTACAACAGCCACAACGTCTATATCATGGCCGACAAGCAGAAGAA
CGGCATCAAGGTGAACTTCAAGATCCGCCACAACATCGAGGACGGCAGCGTGCAGCTCGCCGACCACTAC
CAGCAGAACACCCCCATCGGCGACGGCCCCGTGCTGCTGCCCGACAACCACTACCTGAGCACCCAGTCCG
CCCTGAGCAAAGACCCCAACGAGAAGCGCGATCACATGGTCCTGCTGGAGTTCGTGACCGCCGCCGGGAT
CACTCTCGGCATGGACGAGCTGTACAAGTAAGGATCCGGGATGCAGAAATTGATGATCTATTAAACAATA
AAGATGTCCACTAAAATGGAAGTTTTTCCTGTCATACTTTGTTAAGAAGGGTGAGAACAGAGTACCTACA
TTTTGAATGGAAGGATTGGAGCTACGGGGGTGGGGGTGGGGTGGGATTAGATAAATGCCTGCTCTTTACT
GAAGGCTCTTTACTATTGCTTTATGATAATGTTTCATAGTTGGATATCATAATTTAAACAAGCAAAACCA
AATTAAGGGCCAGCTCATTCCTCCCACTCATGATCTATAGATCTATAGATCTCTCGTGGGATCATTGTTT
TTCTCTTGATTCCCACTTTGTGGTTCTAAGTACTGTGGTTTCCAAATGTGTCAGTTTCATAGCCTGAAGA
ACGAGATCAGCAGCCTCTGTTCCACATACACTTCATTCTCAGTATTGTTTTGCCAAGTTCTAATTCCATC
AGAAGCTGGTCGACCTGCAGGGGCGCCTGATGCGGTATTTTCTCCTTACGCATCTGTGCGGTATTTCACA
CCGCATA
[95 nt withheld, positions 7568-7662]
T
[46 nt withheld, positions 7664-7709]
C
[141 nt withheld, positions 7711-7851]
CCTTTGACGTTGGAGTCCACGTTCTTT
[37 nt withheld, positions 7879-7915]
ACTCTATCTCGGGCTATTCTTTTGATTTATAAGGGATTTTGCCGATTTCGGTCTATTGGTTAAAAAATGA
GCTGATTTAACAAAAATTTAACGCGAATTTTAACAAAATATTAACGTTTACAATTTTATGGTGCACTCTC
AGTACAATCTGCTCTGATGCCGCATAGTTAAGCCAGCCCCGACACCCGCCAACACCCGCTGACGCGCCCT
GACGGGCTTGTCTGCTCCCGGCATCCGCTTACAGACAAGCTGTGACCGTCTCCGGGAGCTGCATGTGTCA
GAGGTTTTCACCGTCATCACCGAAACGCGCGAGACGAAAGGGCCTCGTGATACGCCTATTTTTATAGGTT
AATGTCATGATAATAATGGTTTCTTAGACGTCAGGTGGCACTTTTCGGGGAAATGTGCGCGGAACCCCTA
TTTGTTTATTTTTCTAAATACATTCAAATATGTATCCGCTCATGAGACAATAACCCTGATAAATGCTTCA
ATAATATTGAAAAAGGAAGAGTATGAGTATTCAACATTTCCGTGTCGCCCTTATTCCCTTTTTTGCGGCA
TTTTGCCTTCCTGTTTTTGCTCACCCAGAAACGCTGGTGAAAGTAAAAGATGCTGAAGATCAGTTGGGTG
CACGAGTGGGTTACATCGAACTGGATCTCAACAGCGGTAAGATCCTTGAGAGTTTTCGCCCCGAAGAACG
TTTTCCAATGATGAGCACTTTTAAAGTTCTGCTATGTGGCGCGGTATTATCCCGTATTGACGCCGGGCAA
GAGCAACTCGGTCGCCGCATACACTATTCTCAGAATGACTTGGTTGAGTACTCACCAGTCACAGAAAAGC
ATCTTACGGATGGCATGACAGTAAGAGAATTATGCAGTGCTGCCATAACCATGAGTGATAACACTGCGGC
CAACTTACTTCTGACAACGATCGGAGGACCGAAGGAGCTAACCGCTTTTTTGCACAACATGGGGGATCAT
GTAACTCGCCTTGATCGTTGGGAACCGGAGCTGAATGAAGCCATACCAAACGACGAGCGTGACACCACGA
TGCCTGTAGCAATGGCAACAACGTTGCGCAAACTATTAACTGGCGAACTACTTACTCTAGCTTCCCGGCA
ACAATTAATAGACTGGATGGAGGCGGATAAAGTTGCAGGACCACTTCTGCGCTCGGCCCTTCCGGCTGGC
TGGTTTATTGCTGATAAATCTGGAGCCGGTGAGCGTGGAAGCCGCGGTATCATTGCAGCACTGGGGCCAG
ATGGTAAGCCCTCCCGTATCGTAGTTATCTACACGACGGGGAGTCAGGCAACTATGGATGAACGAAATAG
ACAGATCGCTGAGATAGGTGCCTCACTGATTAAGCATTGGTAACTGTCAGACCAAGTTTACTCATATATA
CTTTAGATTGATTTAAAACTTCATTTTTAATTTAAAAGGATCTAGGTGAAGATCCTTTTTGATAATCTCA
TGACCAAAATCCCTTAACGTGAGTTTTCGTTCCACTGAGCGTCAGACCCCGTAGAAAAGATCAAAGGATC
TTCTTGAGATCCTTTTTTTCTGCGCGTAATCTGCTGCTTGCAAACAAAAAAACCACCGCTACCAGCGGTG
GTTTGTTTGCCGGATCAAGAGCTACCAACTCTTTTTCCGAAGGTAACTGGCTTCAGCAGAGCGCAGATAC
CAAATACTGTTCTTCTAGTGTAGCCGTAGTTAGGCCACCACTTCAAGAACTCTGTAGCACCGCCTACATA
CCTCGCTCTGCTAATCCTGTTACCAGTGGCTGCTGCCAGTGGCGATAAGTCGTGTCTTACCGGGTTGGAC
TCAAGACGATAGTTACCGGATAAGGCGCAGCGGTCGGGCTGAACGGGGGGTTCGTGCACACAGCCCAGCT
TGGAGCGAACGACCTACACCGAACTGAGATACCTACAGCGTGAGCTATGAGAAAGCGCCACGCTTCCCGA
AGGGAGAAAGGCGGACAGGTATCCGGTAAGCGGCAGGGTCGGAACAGGAGAGCGCACGAGGGAGCTTCCA
GGGGGAAACGCCTGGTATCTTTATAGTCCTGTCGGGTTTCGCCACCTCTGACTTGAGCGTCGATTTTTGT
GATGCTCGTCAGGGGGGCGGAGCCTATGGAAAAACGCCAGCAACGCGGCCTTTTTACGGTTCCTGGCCTT
TTGCTGGCCTTTTGCTCACATGTGAGGGCC
Features (pLannotate 1.2.2; 22 found; start..end, strand, type, name):
    264..339     +  misc_RNA       gRNA scaffold: guide RNA scaffold for the Streptococcus pyogenes CRISPR/Cas9 system
    346..389     +  misc_RNA       gRNA scaffold (fragment): guide RNA scaffold for the Streptococcus pyogenes CRISPR/Cas9 system
    436..721     +  enhancer       CMV enhancer: human cytomegalovirus immediate early enhancer; contains an 18-bp deletion relative to the standard CMV enhancer
    723..839     +  promoter       chicken β-actin promoter (fragment): contains a 21-bp deletion relative to the standard chicken β-actin promoter
    831..952     +  promoter       chicken β-actin promoter (fragment): contains a 21-bp deletion relative to the standard chicken β-actin promoter
    953..1180    +  intron         hybrid intron: hybrid between chicken β-actin (CBA) and minute virus of mice (MMV) introns (Gray et al., 2011)
   1318..2919    +  CDS            Cas9(N): N-terminal portion of Streptococcus pyogenes Cas9 (Zetsche et al., 2015)
   2920..5418    +  CDS            Cas9(C): C-terminal portion of Streptococcus pyogenes Cas9 (Zetsche et al., 2015)
   5419..5466    +  CDS            nucleoplasmin NLS: bipartite nuclear localization signal from nucleoplasmin
   5500..5611    +  polyA_signal   bGH poly(A) signal: bovine growth hormone polyadenylation signal
   5776..6079    +  enhancer       CMV enhancer: human cytomegalovirus immediate early enhancer
   6080..6283    +  promoter       CMV promoter: human cytomegalovirus (CMV) immediate early promoter
   6312..7031    +  CDS            EGFP: the original enhanced GFP (Yang et al., 1996) mammalian codon-optimized
   7042..7494    +  polyA_signal   PGK poly(A) signal: mouse phosphoglycerate kinase 1 polyadenylation signal
   7516..7567    -  misc_feature   bom (fragment): basis of mobility region from pBR322
   7586..8041    +  rep_origin     f1 ori (sequence partly withheld): f1 bacteriophage origin of replication; arrow indicates direction of (+) strand synthesis
   8042..8091    -  misc_feature   bom (fragment): basis of mobility region from pBR322
   8193..8228    -  CDS            rop (fragment): Rop protein, which maintains plasmids at low copy number; rop
   8323..8427    +  promoter       AmpR promoter: bla
   8428..9288    +  CDS            AmpR: β-lactamase; bla; confers resistance to ampicillin, carbenicillin, and related antibiotics
   9459..10047   +  rep_origin     ori: high-copy-number ColE1/pMB1/pBR322/pUC origin of replication
  10109..234     +  promoter       U6 promoter (across the origin): RNA polymerase III promoter for human U6 snRNA
