[The description below was written by a language model from this plasmid's Addgene catalogue record and pLannotate feature annotations shown in this document.]
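Description:
Px330-EGFP-LRRK2-CRISPR/Cas9 is an all-in-one mammalian CRISPR expression plasmid built on the pX330-EGFP backbone (about 10.2 kb). It delivers Streptococcus pyogenes Cas9, a single guide RNA and a fluorescent marker from one molecule. In bacteria it is propagated as a high-copy plasmid through a ColE1/pUC-type origin and selected with ampicillin via the β-lactamase gene. An f1/M13 phage origin and small remnants of pBR322 bom and rop sequences are also annotated in the backbone.

The insert is a 21-nt guide targeting the human LRRK2 locus at the G2019S site. It was cloned between BbsI sites, which were destroyed in the process, so that it sits downstream of the human U6 RNA polymerase III promoter and directly upstream of the S. pyogenes gRNA scaffold. Cas9 is driven by a hybrid CMV enhancer/chicken β-actin promoter with a chimeric intron, carries a C-terminal nucleoplasmin nuclear localization signal, and ends in a bGH polyadenylation signal. The annotation splits the Cas9 coding region into N- and C-terminal portions, but these are contiguous and appear to form one full-length open reading frame. A separate CMV enhancer/promoter cassette expresses EGFP with a PGK polyadenylation signal, which allows transfected cells to be identified or sorted by fluorescence.

The stated purpose is to introduce the Parkinson's-associated LRRK2-G2019S mutation in human cells, and the associated work concerns generating isogenic pluripotent stem cell models. No repair template is annotated on the plasmid, so a donor would have to be supplied separately. The sequenced and depositor records differ slightly in length, with the sequenced version showing small deletions in the CMV enhancer and β-actin promoter.
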