Addgene plasmid #180437: Px330-EGFP-LRRK2-CRISPR/Cas9
Purpose: Plasmid to express Cas9 from S.pyogenesand CRISPR gRNA to introduce LRRK2-G2019S mutation in human cells
Depositing lab: Frank Soldner. Depositing organization: Albert Einstein College of Medicine. Publication: Highly efficient generation of isogenic pluripotent stem cell models using prime editing. Li H, Busquets O, Verma Y, Syed KM, Kutnowski N, Pangilinan GR, Gilbert LA, Bateup HS, Rio DC, Hockemeyer D, Soldner F. Elife. 2022 Sep 7;11:e79208. doi: 10.7554/eLife.79208. PubMed 36069759.
Backbone
  Vector backbone: pX330-EGFP
  Backbone manufacturer: Jaenisch Laboratory, Soldner et al. Nature (2016) vol 533, pg 95-99
  Backbone size w/o insert (bp): 10200
  Vector type: Mammalian Expression, CRISPR
Growth in bacteria
  Bacterial resistance: Ampicillin, 100 μg/mL
  Growth temperature: 37°C
  Growth strain: DH5alpha
  Copy number: High Copy
Gene/Insert
  Gene/Insert name: gRNA targeting LRRK2-G2019S (alt name: PARK8; RIPK7; ROCO2; AURA17; DARDARIN)
  gRNA/shRNA sequence: GATTGCAAAGATTGCTGACTA
  Species: H. sapiens (human)
  Insert size (bp): 21
  Entrez Gene: LRRK2 (a.k.a. AURA17, DARDARIN, PARK8, RIPK7, ROCO2)
  Promoter: U6
  Cloning method: Restriction Enzyme; 5′ cloning site BbsI (destroyed during cloning); 3′ cloning site BbsI (destroyed during cloning)
  Sequencing primers: 5′ ACTATCATATGCTTACCGTAAC
Terms and licenses: Academic/Nonprofit Terms; Industry Terms: Not Available to Industry
How to cite: Px330-EGFP-LRRK2-CRISPR/Cas9 was a gift from Frank Soldner (Addgene plasmid # 180437 ; http://n2t.net/addgene:180437 ; RRID:Addgene_180437)
